>Addgene plasmid #1643 | L4119 | depositor full sequence | sequence record 253 | Author sequence
GAGCTCCACCGCGGTGGCGGCCGCTCTAGAACTAGTGGATCCACCGGTGCTCCACTATTAGAGGATACGG
AATGCTGTGGAAAAGAGAGATGTCAGCATGCGACTGAAGAATCTGAATACAAGAAACTTGTATATGTAGC
TGTGCATCTTGTGAATGTACTCGAACGACTATCTCTTCCTTCTGCACATATCGATGATTCCGATGAGGAA
AAAGAGCCGAAAGCCGACGTTCGAAGACTGATGATCGTGTGCCATGAATTACATATTCCACTTCTACATC
ATACACTTGAAGAGAGGATTCCTGATAGTAACAGTGCAGAGTTGGGACTTCCCAAAGCTGCAGTTTTGGA
ACAACTTCTAGAACTTGACCTAGATGTGAATGCCACTGATAAGAATAACGACACTCCAATGCACATTCTG
CTTCGAGCCAGAGAGTTTAGGAAAAGCTTGGTTCGAGCACTGCTCGTACGTGGCACATGGCTGTTCGCAA
GGAATCGGCACGGAGATGTGGTGTTGAATGTGATGAAACGTATGAAAGCGTTGAATCACGCCAACTTTGA
TGATCTACCACTAGGTGCGTGTCGAATCAGAAATTGAGAGTTATTAGATTATTTGGAACGCGAATAACTT
CATTATACCACGGAGAGAGCCAGAAATTGAAGAAATTGGTTAAGGAGAATGGAATTTAATGAATAATAGC
GCACCAATTCGATATCAAGCTTATCGATACCGTCGACCTCGAGGGGGGGCCCGGTACCCAATTCGCCCTA
TAGTGAGTCGTATTACGCGCGCTCACTGGCCGTCGTTTTACAACGTCGTGACTGGGAAAACCCTGGCGTT
ACCCAACTTAATCGCCTTGCAGCACATCCCCCTTTCGCCAGCTGGCGTAATAGCGAAGAGGCCCGCACCG
ATCGCCCTTCCCAACAGTTGCGCAGCCTGAATGGCGAATGGG
[124 nt withheld, positions 953-1076]
C
[91 nt withheld, positions 1078-1168]
A
[49 nt withheld, positions 1170-1218]
CCTTTGACGTTGGAGTCCACGTTCTTT
[37 nt withheld, positions 1246-1282]
ACCCTATCTCGGTCTATTCTTTTGATTTATAAGGGATTTTGCCGATTTCGGCCTATTGGTTAAAAAATGA
GCTGATTTAACAAAAATTTAACGCGAATTTTAACAAAATATTAACGCTTACAATTTAGGTGGCACTTTTC
GGGGAAATGTGCGCGGAACCCCTATTTGTTTATTTTTCTAAATACATTCAAATATGTATCCGCTCATGAG
ACAATAACCCTGATAAATGCTTCAATAATATTGAAAAAGGAAGAGTATGAGTATTCAACATTTCCGTGTC
GCCCTTATTCCCTTTTTTGCGGCATTTTGCCTTCCTGTTTTTGCTCACCCAGAAACGCTGGTGAAAGTAA
AAGATGCTGAAGATCAGTTGGGTGCACGAGTGGGTTACATCGAACTGGATCTCAACAGCGGTAAGATCCT
TGAGAGTTTTCGCCCCGAAGAACGTTTTCCAATGATGAGCACTTTTAAAGTTCTGCTATGTGGCGCGGTA
TTATCCCGTATTGACGCCGGGCAAGAGCAACTCGGTCGCCGCATACACTATTCTCAGAATGACTTGGTTG
AGTACTCACCAGTCACAGAAAAGCATCTTACGGATGGCATGACAGTAAGAGAATTATGCAGTGCTGCCAT
AACCATGAGTGATAACACTGCGGCCAACTTACTTCTGACAACGATCGGAGGACCGAAGGAGCTAACCGCT
TTTTTGCACAACATGGGGGATCATGTAACTCGCCTTGATCGTTGGGAACCGGAGCTGAATGAAGCCATAC
CAAACGACGAGCGTGACACCACGATGCCTGTAGCAATGGCAACAACGTTGCGCAAACTATTAACTGGCGA
ACTACTTACTCTAGCTTCCCGGCAACAATTAATAGACTGGATGGAGGCGGATAAAGTTGCAGGACCACTT
CTGCGCTCGGCCCTTCCGGCTGGCTGGTTTATTGCTGATAAATCTGGAGCCGGTGAGCGTGGGTCTCGCG
GTATCATTGCAGCACTGGGGCCAGATGGTAAGCCCTCCCGTATCGTAGTTATCTACACGACGGGGAGTCA
GGCAACTATGGATGAACGAAATAGACAGATCGCTGAGATAGGTGCCTCACTGATTAAGCATTGGTAACTG
TCAGACCAAGTTTACTCATATATACTTTAGATTGATTTAAAACTTCATTTTTAATTTAAAAGGATCTAGG
TGAAGATCCTTTTTGATAATCTCATGACCAAAATCCCTTAACGTGAGTTTTCGTTCCACTGAGCGTCAGA
CCCCGTAGAAAAGATCAAAGGATCTTCTTGAGATCCTTTTTTTCTGCGCGTAATCTGCTGCTTGCAAACA
AAAAAACCACCGCTACCAGCGGTGGTTTGTTTGCCGGATCAAGAGCTACCAACTCTTTTTCCGAAGGTAA
CTGGCTTCAGCAGAGCGCAGATACCAAATACTGTCCTTCTAGTGTAGCCGTAGTTAGGCCACCACTTCAA
GAACTCTGTAGCACCGCCTACATACCTCGCTCTGCTAATCCTGTTACCAGTGGCTGCTGCCAGTGGCGAT
AAGTCGTGTCTTACCGGGTTGGACTCAAGACGATAGTTACCGGATAAGGCGCAGCGGTCGGGCTGAACGG
GGGGTTCGTGCACACAGCCCAGCTTGGAGCGAACGACCTACACCGAACTGAGATACCTACAGCGTGAGCT
ATGAGAAAGCGCCACGCTTCCCGAAGGGAGAAAGGCGGACAGGTATCCGGTAAGCGGCAGGGTCGGAACA
GGAGAGCGCACGAGGGAGCTTCCAGGGGGAAACGCCTGGTATCTTTATAGTCCTGTCGGGTTTCGCCACC
TCTGACTTGAGCGTCGATTTTTGTGATGCTCGTCAGGGGGGCGGAGCCTATGGAAAAACGCCAGCAACGC
GGCCTTTTTACGGTTCCTGGCCTTTTGCTGGCCTTTTGCTCACATGTTCTTTCCTGCGTTATCCCCTGAT
TCTGTGGATAACCGTATTACCGCCTTTGAGTGAGCTGATACCGCTCGCCGCAGCCGAACGACCGAGCGCA
GCGAGTCAGTGAGCGAGGAAGCGGAAGAGCGCCCAATACGCAAACCGCCTCTCCCCGCGCGTTGGCCGAT
TCATTAATGCAGCTGGCACGACAGGTTTCCCGACTGGAAAGCGGGCAGTGAGCGCAACGCAATTAATGTG
AGTTAGCTCACTCATTAGGCACCCCAGGCTTTACACTTTATGCTTCCGGCTCGTATGTTGTGTGGAATTG
TGAGCGGATAACAATTTCACACAGGAAACAGCTATGACCATGATTACGCCAAGCGCGCAATTAACCCTCA
CTAAAGGGAACAAAAGCTG
Features (pLannotate 1.2.2; 13 found; start..end, strand, type, name):
     28..576     +  CDS            fem-1 (fragment): FEM1_CAEEL - Also known as isx-1. Experimental evidence at protein level: Swiss-Prot protein existence level 1. Sex-determining protein; essential for the adoption of the male sexual fate in all tissues. Substrate recognition subunit of the cullin-RING-based CBC(fem-1) (Cul2-ElonginB-ElonginC) E3 ubiquitin- protein ligase complex which mediates in association with cofactors fem-2 and fem-3 the ubiquitination and subsequent proteasomal degradation of tra-1. From Caenorhabditis elegans.
    706..758     +  misc_feature   MCS (fragment): pBluescript multiple cloning site
    767..785     -  promoter       T7 promoter: promoter for bacteriophage T7 RNA polymerase
    793..948     +  CDS            lacZα (fragment): LacZα fragment of β-galactosidase; lacZ fragment
    953..1381    +  rep_origin     f1 ori (sequence partly withheld): f1 bacteriophage origin of replication; arrow indicates direction of (+) strand synthesis
   1434..1538    +  promoter       AmpR promoter: bla
   1539..2399    +  CDS            AmpR: β-lactamase; bla; confers resistance to ampicillin, carbenicillin, and related antibiotics
   2570..3158    +  rep_origin     ori: high-copy-number ColE1/pMB1/pBR322/pUC origin of replication
   3341..3433    +  CDS            lacI (fragment): lac repressor; lacI; The lac repressor binds to the lac operator to inhibit transcription in E. coli. This inhibition can be relieved by adding lactose or isopropyl-β-D-thiogalactopyranoside (IPTG).
   3446..3467    +  protein_bind   CAP binding site: CAP binding activates transcription in the presence of cAMP. E. coli catabolite activator protein
   3482..3512    +  promoter       lac promoter: promoter for the E. coli lac operon
   3520..3536    +  protein_bind   lac operator: The lac repressor binds to the lac operator to inhibit transcription in E. coli. This inhibition can be relieved by adding lactose or isopropyl-β-D-thiogalactopyranoside (IPTG). lac repressor encoded by lacI
   3581..3599    +  promoter       T3 promoter: promoter for bacteriophage T3 RNA polymerase
