[The description below was written by a language model from this plasmid's Addgene catalogue record and pLannotate feature annotations shown in this document.]
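Description:
L4119 is a small (3,611 bp) plasmid from a 1999 C. elegans vector kit, catalogued as a worm expression/RNAi vector and listed as an empty backbone with no insert. The backbone is recorded as unknown, but the annotated features resemble a pBluescript-type phagemid. These include a high-copy ColE1/pUC origin for replication in E. coli, an ampicillin resistance gene (β-lactamase) with its own promoter for selection, and an f1 origin that permits production of single-stranded DNA with helper phage. There are also remnants of the lac region: a lacI fragment, CAP site, lac promoter and operator, and a partial lacZα. The catalogue field lists f1 origin entries in both orientations, whereas the feature table finds only one.

The functional core is a pair of bacteriophage promoters, T3 and T7, which face each other across the plasmid's numbering origin and flank the cloning region. The T3 promoter sits near the end of the sequence reading forward, and the T7 promoter lies on the opposite strand just past a fragment of the pBluescript multiple cloning site. This arrangement allows sense and antisense RNA to be transcribed from whatever lies between them, which is the usual way of making double-stranded RNA for RNA interference.

Although the catalogue states that there is no insert, the annotation detects a roughly 550 bp fragment of the C. elegans sex-determination gene fem-1 between the two promoters. The record does not explain this. It may be a test or stuffer segment, but its purpose is not stated. No worm promoter or 3' UTR is annotated, so the plasmid appears suited to RNA synthesis rather than transgene expression in worms.
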