Addgene plasmid #1643: L4119
Purpose: (Empty Backbone)
Depositing lab: Andrew Fire. Depositing organization: Carnegie Institution for Science.
Backbone
  Vector backbone: Unknown
  Backbone size (bp): 3611
  Vector type: Worm Expression, RNAi
Growth in bacteria
  Bacterial resistance: Ampicillin, 100 μg/mL
  Growth temperature: 37°C
  Growth strain: DH5alpha
  Copy number: Unknown
Gene/Insert
  Gene/Insert name: None
  Tag / fusion protein: T7p, lacZN, OriF1>>, OriF1<<, T3p
  Cloning method: Restriction Enzyme
Terms and licenses: Academic/Nonprofit Terms; Industry Terms: Not Available to Industry
Depositor comments: See Fire Lab Vector Kit Documentation 1999. Fire Lab Miniprep Number pPD123.58, Ligation number L4119.
How to cite: L4119 was a gift from Andrew Fire (Addgene plasmid # 1643 ; http://n2t.net/addgene:1643 ; RRID:Addgene_1643)
