>Addgene plasmid #1643 | L4119 | addgene partial sequence | sequence record 16776 | 1643_m13reverse
CCTCCTAAGGGACAAAAGCTGGAGCTCCACCGCGGTGGCGGCCGCTCTAGAACTAGTGGATCCACCGGTG
CTCCACTATTAGAGGATACGGAATGCTGTGGAAAAGAGAGATGTCAGCATGCGACTGAAGAATCTGAATA
CAAGAAACTTGTATATGTAGCTGTGCATCTTGTGAATGTACTCGAACGACTATCTCTTCCTTCTGCACAT
ATCGATGATTCCGATGAGGAAAAAGAGCCGAAAGCCGACGTTCGAAGACTGATGATCGTGTGCCATGAAT
TACATATTCCACTTCTACATCATACACTTGAAGAGAGGATTCCTGATAGTAACAGTGCAGAGTTGGGACT
TCCCAAAGCTGCAGTTTTGGAACAACTTCTAGAACTTGACCTAGATGTGAATGCCACTGATAAGAATAAC
GACACTCCAATGCACATTCTGCTTCGAGCCAGAGAGTTTAGGAAAAGCTTGGTTCGAGCACTGCTCGTAC
GTGGCACATGGCTGTTCGCAAGGAATCGGCACGGAGATGTGGTGTTGAATGTGATGAAACGTATGAAAGC
GTTGAATCACGCCAACTTTGATGATCTACCACTAGGTGCGTGTCGAATCAGAAATTGAGAGTTATTAGAT
TATTTGGAACGCGAATAACTTCATTATACCACGGAGAGAGCCAGAAATTGAAGAAATTGGTTAAGGAGAA
TGGAATTTAATGAATAATAGCGCACCAATTCGATATCAAGCTTATCGATACCGTCGACCTCGAGGGGGGG
CCCGGTACCCAATTCGCCCTATAGTGAGTCGTATTACGCGCGCTCACTGGCCGTCGTTTTACAACGTCGT
GACTGGGAAAACCCTGGCGTTACCCAACTTAATCGCCTTGCAGCACATCCCCCCTTTCGCCAGCTGGCGT
AATAGCGAAGAGGCCCGCACCGATCGCCCNTTCCCAACAGTTGCGCAGCCTGAATGGCGAATGGGACGCC
NCCCTGTAGCGGGCGCATTAAGCGCGGCGGGGNGTGGGNGGTTACNCNCCAGCGTGACCCNCTACCCTTG
CCAGGGCCCCTANCGCCCGCTCCTTTCNCTTTNCTTCCCNTNCCTTTTCCNCCNCGTTCGNCGGGCTTTN
CCCNGGCCAGCTNCTAAATCCGGGGGCCCCCCTTNAGGGTTCCCAATTNAGNGCTTNACGCCCCCCCCNC
CCCAAAAAACTNGATNAGGGGGNGGGTCCCCCNNAGGGGCCCNCCCCCCTAAAAAACGNTTTTCCCCCTT
NGACGTTGGGNCCCCCNTTTTTNAAANGGNACCCTTTTNCCNAANNGGAA
